>Addgene plasmid #120457 | EF1a_LMX1A_P2A_Hygro_Barcode | addgene full sequence | sequence record 234605 | Addgene NGS Result
TCGACGGATCGGGAGATCTCCCGATCCCCTATGGTGCACTCTCAGTACAATCTGCTCTGATGCCGCATAG
TTAAGCCAGTATCTGCTCCCTGCTTGTGTGTTGGAGGTCGCTGAGTAGTGCGCGAGCAAAATTTAAGCTA
CAACAAGGCAAGGCTTGACCGACAATTGCATGAAGAATCTGCTTAGGGTTAGGCGTTTTGCGCTGCTTCG
CGATGTACGGGCCAGATATACGCGTTGACATTGATTATTGACTAGTTATTAATAGTAATCAATTACGGGG
TCATTAGTTCATAGCCCATATATGGAGTTCCGCGTTACATAACTTACGGTAAATGGCCCGCCTGGCTGAC
CGCCCAACGACCCCCGCCCATTGACGTCAATAATGACGTATGTTCCCATAGTAACGCCAATAGGGACTTT
CCATTGACGTCAATGGGTGGAGTATTTACGGTAAACTGCCCACTTGGCAGTACATCAAGTGTATCATATG
CCAAGTACGCCCCCTATTGACGTCAATGACGGTAAATGGCCCGCCTGGCATTATGCCCAGTACATGACCT
TATGGGACTTTCCTACTTGGCAGTACATCTACGTATTAGTCATCGCTATTACCATGGTGATGCGGTTTTG
GCAGTACATCAATGGGCGTGGATAGCGGTTTGACTCACGGGGATTTCCAAGTCTCCACCCCATTGACGTC
AATGGGAGTTTGTTTTGGCACCAAAATCAACGGGACTTTCCAAAATGTCGTAACAACTCCGCCCCATTGA
CGCAAATGGGCGGTAGGCGTGTACGGTGGGAGGTCTATATAAGCAGCGCGTTTTGCCTGTACTGGGTCTC
TCTGGTTAGACCAGATCTGAGCCTGGGAGCTCTCTGGCTAACTAGGGAACCCACTGCTTAAGCCTCAATA
AAGCTTGCCTTGAGTGCTTCAAGTAGTGTGTGCCCGTCTGTTGTGTGACTCTGGTAACTAGAGATCCCTC
AGACCCTTTTAGTCAGTGTGGAAAATCTCTAGCAGTGGCGCCCGAACAGGGACTTGAAAGCGAAAGGGAA
ACCAGAGGAGCTCTCTCGACGCAGGACTCGGCTTGCTGAAGCGCGCACGGCAAGAGGCGAGGGGCGGCGA
CTGGTGAGTACGCCAAAAATTTTGACTAGCGGAGGCTAGAAGGAGAGAGATGGGTGCGAGAGCGTCAGTA
TTAAGCGGGGGAGAATTAGATCGCGATGGGAAAAAATTCGGTTAAGGCCAGGGGGAAAGAAAAAATATAA
ATTAAAACATATAGTATGGGCAAGCAGGGAGCTAGAACGATTCGCAGTTAATCCTGGCCTGTTAGAAACA
TCAGAAGGCTGTAGACAAATACTGGGACAGCTACAACCATCCCTTCAGACAGGATCAGAAGAACTTAGAT
CATTATATAATACAGTAGCAACCCTCTATTGTGTGCATCAAAGGATAGAGATAAAAGACACCAAGGAAGC
TTTAGACAAGATAGAGGAAGAGCAAAACAAAAGTAAGACCACCGCACAGCAAGCGGCCGCTGATCTTCAG
ACCTGGAGGAGGAGATATGAGGGACAATTGGAGAAGTGAATTATATAAATATAAAGTAGTAAAAATTGAA
CCATTAGGAGTAGCACCCACCAAGGCAAAGAGAAGAGTGGTGCAGAGAGAAAAAAGAGCAGTGGGAATAG
GAGCTTTGTTCCTTGGGTTCTTGGGAGCAGCAGGAAGCACTATGGGCGCAGCGTCAATGACGCTGACGGT
ACAGGCCAGACAATTATTGTCTGGTATAGTGCAGCAGCAGAACAATTTGCTGAGGGCTATTGAGGCGCAA
CAGCATCTGTTGCAACTCACAGTCTGGGGCATCAAGCAGCTCCAGGCAAGAATCCTGGCTGTGGAAAGAT
ACCTAAAGGATCAACAGCTCCTGGGGATTTGGGGTTGCTCTGGAAAACTCATTTGCACCACTGCTGTGCC
TTGGAATGCTAGTTGGAGTAATAAATCTCTGGAACAGATTTGGAATCACACGACCTGGATGGAGTGGGAC
AGAGAAATTAACAATTACACAAGCTTAATACACTCCTTAATTGAAGAATCGCAAAACCAGCAAGAAAAGA
ATGAACAAGAATTATTGGAATTAGATAAATGGGCAAGTTTGTGGAATTGGTTTAACATAACAAATTGGCT
GTGGTATATAAAATTATTCATAATGATAGTAGGAGGCTTGGTAGGTTTAAGAATAGTTTTTGCTGTACTT
TCTATAGTGAATAGAGTTAGGCAGGGATATTCACCATTATCGTTTCAGACCCACCTCCCAACCCCGAGGG
GACCCGACAGGCCCGAAGGAATAGAAGAAGAAGGTGGAGAGAGAGACAGAGACAGATCCATTCGATTAGT
GAACGGATCGGCACTGCGTGCGCCAATTCTGCAGACAAATGGCAGTATTCATCCACAATTTTAAAAGAAA
AGGGGGGATTGGGGGGTACAGTGCAGGGGAAAGAATAGTAGACATAATAGCAACAGACATACAAACTAAA
GAATTACAAAAACAAATTACAAAAATTCAAAATTTTCGGGTTTATTACAGGGACAGCAGAGATCCAGTTT
GGTTAATTAATCGATAAGCTTTGCAAAGATGGATAAAGTTTTAAACAGAGAGGAATCTTTGCAGCTAATG
GACCTTCTAGGTCTTGAAAGGAGTGGGAATTGGCTCCGGTGCCCGTCAGTGGGCAGAGCGCACATCGCCC
ACAGTCCCCGAGAAGTTGGGGGGAGGGGTCGGCAATTGAACCGGTGCCTAGAGAAGGTGGCGCGGGGTAA
ACTGGGAAAGTGATGTCGTGTACTGGCTCCGCCTTTTTCCCGAGGGTGGGGGAGAACCGTATATAAGTGC
AGTAGTCGCCGTGAACGTTCTTTTTCGCAACGGGTTTGCCGCCAGAACACAGGTAAGTGCCGTGTGTGGT
TCCCGCGGGCCTGGCCTCTTTACGGGTTATGGCCCTTGCGTGCCTTGAATTACTTCCACCTGGCTGCAGT
ACGTGATTCTTGATCCCGAGCTTCGGGTTGGAAGTGGGTGGGAGAGTTCGAGGCCTTGCGCTTAAGGAGC
CCCTTCGCCTCGTGCTTGAGTTGAGGCCTGGCCTGGGCGCTGGGGCCGCCGCGTGCGAATCTGGTGGCAC
CTTCGCGCCTGTCTCGCTGCTTTCGATAAGTCTCTAGCCATTTAAAATTTTTGATGACCTGCTGCGACGC
TTTTTTTCTGGCAAGATAGTCTTGTAAATGCGGGCCAAGATCTGCACACTGGTATTTCGGTTTTTGGGGC
CGCGGGCGGCGACGGGGCCCGTGCGTCCCAGCGCACATGTTCGGCGAGGCGGGGCCTGCGAGCGCGGCCA
CCGAGAATCGGACGGGGGTAGTCTCAAGCTGGCCGGCCTGCTCTGGTGCCTGGCCTCGCGCCGCCGTGTA
TCGCCCCGCCCTGGGCGGCAAGGCTGGCCCGGTCGGCACCAGTTGCGTGAGCGGAAAGATGGCCGCTTCC
CGGCCCTGCTGCAGGGAGCTCAAAATGGAGGACGCGGCGCTCGGGAGAGCGGGCGGGTGAGTCACCCACA
CAAAGGAAAAGGGCCTTTCCGTCCTCAGCCGTCGCTTCATGTGACTCCACGGAGTACCGGGCGCCGTCCA
GGCACCTCGATTAGTTCTCGAGCTTTTGGAGTACGTCGTCTTTAGGTTGGGGGGAGGGGTTTTATGCGAT
GGAGTTTCCCCACACTGAGTGGGTGGAGACTGAAGTTAGGCCAGCTTGGCACTTGATGTAATTCTCCTTG
GAATTTGCCCTTTTTGAGTTTGGATCTTGGTTCATTCTCAAGCCTCAGACAGTGGTTCAAAGTTTTTTTC
TTCCATTTCAGGTGTCGTGAGGAATTAGCTTGGTACTAATACGACTCACTATAGGGAGACCCAAGCTGGC
TAGGTAAGCTTGATATCGAATTCCTGCAGCCCGGGGGATCCCGCCACCATGGAAGGAATCATGAACCCCT
ACACGGCTCTGCCCACCCCACAGCAGCTCCTGGCCATCGAGCAGAGTGTCTACAGCTCAGATCCCTTCCG
ACAGGGTCTCACCCCACCCCAGATGCCTGGAGACCACATGCACCCTTATGGTGCCGAGCCCCTTTTCCAT
GACCTGGATAGCGACGACACCTCCCTCAGTAACCTGGGTGACTGTTTCCTAGCAACCTCAGAAGCTGGGC
CTCTGCAGTCCAGAGTGGGAAACCCCATTGACCATCTGTACTCCATGCAGAATTCTTACTTCACATCTGG
ATCCGGCGCAACAAACTTCTCTCTGCTGAAACAAGCCGGAGATGTCGAAGAGAATCCTGGACCGATGAAA
AAGCCTGAACTCACCGCGACGTCTGTCGAGAAGTTTCTGATCGAAAAGTTCGACAGCGTCTCCGACCTGA
TGCAGCTCTCGGAGGGCGAAGAATCTCGTGCTTTCAGCTTCGATGTAGGAGGGCGTGGATATGTCCTGCG
GGTAAATAGCTGCGCCGATGGTTTCTACAAAGATCGTTATGTTTATCGGCACTTTGCATCGGCCGCGCTC
CCGATTCCGGAAGTGCTTGACATTGGGGAATTCAGCGAGAGCCTGACCTATTGCATCTCCCGCCGTGCAC
AGGGTGTCACGTTGCAAGACCTGCCTGAAACCGAACTGCCCGCTGTTCTGCAGCCGGTCGCGGAGGCCAT
GGATGCGATCGCTGCGGCCGATCTTAGCCAGACGAGCGGGTTCGGCCCATTCGGACCGCAAGGAATCGGT
CAATACACTACATGGCGTGATTTCATATGCGCGATTGCTGATCCCCATGTGTATCACTGGCAAACTGTGA
TGGACGACACCGTCAGTGCGTCCGTCGCGCAGGCTCTCGATGAGCTGATGCTTTGGGCCGAGGACTGCCC
CGAAGTCCGGCACCTCGTGCACGCGGATTTCGGCTCCAACAATGTCCTGACGGACAATGGCCGCATAACA
GCGGTCATTGACTGGAGCGAGGCGATGTTCGGGGATTCCCAATACGAGGTCGCCAACATCTTCTTCTGGA
GGCCGTGGTTGGCTTGTATGGAGCAGCAGACGCGCTACTTCGAGCGGAGGCATCCGGAGCTTGCAGGATC
GCCGCGGCTCCGGGCGTATATGCTCCGCATTGGTCTTGACCAACTCTATCAGAGCTTGGTTGACGGCAAT
TTCGATGATGCAGCTTGGGCGCAGGGTCGATGCGACGCAATCGTCCGATCCGGAGCCGGGACTGTCGGGC
GTACACAAATCGCCCGCAGAAGCGCGGCCGTCTGGACCGATGGCTGTGTAGAAGTACTCGCCGATAGTGG
AAACCGACGCCCCAGCACTCGTCCGAGGGCAAAGGAATAAGTTAGAACTATTTCCTGGCTGTTACGCGTA
TAAGAATAAAGTTATTTTCTACTGACGGGCTTGTTAAACAGTGAACCGCCCGCCCCACGACCCGCAGCGC
CCGACCGAAAGGAGCGCACGACCCCATGCATCGAACAAAAGAAAAGGGGGGACTGGAAGGGCTAATTCAC
TCCCAACGAAGACAAGATATCATAACTTCGTATAGCATACATTATACGAAGTTATCGGCTAGCTGGTCCG
GACTGTACTGGGTCTCTCTGGTTAGACCAGATCTGAGCCTGGGAGCTCTCTGGCTAACTAGGGAACCCAC
TGCTTAAGCCTCAATAAAGCTTGCCTTGAGTGCTTCAAGTAGTGTGTGCCCGTCTGTTGTGTGACTCTGG
TAACTAGAGATCCCTCAGACCCTTTTAGTCAGTGTGGAAAATCTCTAGCAGGGCCCGTTTAAACCCGCTG
ATCAGCCTCGACTGTGCCTTCTAGTTGCCAGCCATCTGTTGTTTGCCCCTCCCCCGTGCCTTCCTTGACC
CTGGAAGGTGCCACTCCCACTGTCCTTTCCTAATAAAATGAGGAAATTGCATCGCATTGTCTGAGTAGGT
GTCATTCTATTCTGGGGGGTGGGGTGGGGCAGGACAGCAAGGGGGAGGATTGGGAAGACAATAGCAGGCA
TGCTGGGGATGCGGTGGGCTCTATGGCTTCTGAGGCGGAAAGAACCAGCTGGGGCTCTAGGGGGTATCCC
C
[124 nt withheld, positions 6092-6215]
C
[91 nt withheld, positions 6217-6307]
A
[49 nt withheld, positions 6309-6357]
CCTTTGACGTTGGAGTCCACGTTCTTT
[37 nt withheld, positions 6385-6421]
ACCCTATCTCGGTCTATTCTTTTGATTTATAAGGGATTTTGCCGATTTCGGCCTATTGGTTAAAAAATGA
GCTGATTTAACAAAAATTTAACGCGAATTAATTCTGTGGAATGTGTGTCAGTTAGGGTGTGGAAAGTCCC
CAGGCTCCCCAGCAGGCAGAAGTATGCAAAGCATGCATCTCAATTAGTCAGCAACCAGGTGTGGAAAGTC
CCCAGGCTCCCCAGCAGGCAGAAGTATGCAAAGCATGCATCTCAATTAGTCAGCAACCATAGTCCCGCCC
CTAACTCCGCCCATCCCGCCCCTAACTCCGCCCAGTTCCGCCCATTCTCCGCCCCATGGCTGACTAATTT
TTTTTATTTATGCAGAGGCCGAGGCCGCCTCTGCCTCTGAGCTATTCCAGAAGTAGTGAGGAGGCTTTTT
TGGAGGCCTAGGCTTTTGCAAAAAGCTCCCGGGAGCTTGTATATCCATTTTCGGATCTGATCAGCACGTG
TTGACAATTAATCATCGGCATAGTATATCGGCATAGTATAATACGACAAGGTGAGGAACTAAACCATGGC
CAAGTTGACCAGTGCCGTTCCGGTGCTCACCGCGCGCGACGTCGCCGGAGCGGTCGAGTTCTGGACCGAC
CGGCTCGGGTTCTCCCGGGACTTCGTGGAGGACGACTTCGCCGGTGTGGTCCGGGACGACGTGACCCTGT
TCATCAGCGCGGTCCAGGACCAGGTGGTGCCGGACAACACCCTGGCCTGGGTGTGGGTGCGCGGCCTGGA
CGAGCTGTACGCCGAGTGGTCGGAGGTCGTGTCCACGAACTTCCGGGACGCCTCCGGGCCGGCCATGACC
GAGATCGGCGAGCAGCCGTGGGGGCGGGAGTTCGCCCTGCGCGACCCGGCCGGCAACTGCGTGCACTTCG
TGGCCGAGGAGCAGGACTGACACGTGCTACGAGATTTCGATTCCACCGCCGCCTTCTATGAAAGGTTGGG
CTTCGGAATCGTTTTCCGGGACGCCGGCTGGATGATCCTCCAGCGCGGGGATCTCATGCTGGAGTTCTTC
GCCCACCCCAACTTGTTTATTGCAGCTTATAATGGTTACAAATAAAGCAATAGCATCACAAATTTCACAA
ATAAAGCATTTTTTTCACTGCATTCTAGTTGTGGTTTGTCCAAACTCATCAATGTATCTTATCATGTCTG
TATACCGTCGACCTCTAGCTAGAGCTTGGCGTAATCATGGTCATAGCTGTTTCCTGTGTGAAATTGTTAT
CCGCTCACAATTCCACACAACATACGAGCCGGAAGCATAAAGTGTAAAGCCTGGGGTGCCTAATGAGTGA
GCTAACTCACATTAATTGCGTTGCGCTCACTGCCCGCTTTCCAGTCGGGAAACCTGTCGTGCCAGCTGCA
TTAATGAATCGGCCAACGCGCGGGGAGAGGCGGTTTGCGTATTGGGCGCTCTTCCGCTTCCTCGCTCACT
GACTCGCTGCGCTCGGTCGTTCGGCTGCGGCGAGCGGTATCAGCTCACTCAAAGGCGGTAATACGGTTAT
CCACAGAATCAGGGGATAACGCAGGAAAGAACATGTGAGCAAAAGGCCAGCAAAAGGCCAGGAACCGTAA
AAAGGCCGCGTTGCTGGCGTTTTTCCATAGGCTCCGCCCCCCTGACGAGCATCACAAAAATCGACGCTCA
AGTCAGAGGTGGCGAAACCCGACAGGACTATAAAGATACCAGGCGTTTCCCCCTGGAAGCTCCCTCGTGC
GCTCTCCTGTTCCGACCCTGCCGCTTACCGGATACCTGTCCGCCTTTCTCCCTTCGGGAAGCGTGGCGCT
TTCTCATAGCTCACGCTGTAGGTATCTCAGTTCGGTGTAGGTCGTTCGCTCCAAGCTGGGCTGTGTGCAC
GAACCCCCCGTTCAGCCCGACCGCTGCGCCTTATCCGGTAACTATCGTCTTGAGTCCAACCCGGTAAGAC
ACGACTTATCGCCACTGGCAGCAGCCACTGGTAACAGGATTAGCAGAGCGAGGTATGTAGGCGGTGCTAC
AGAGTTCTTGAAGTGGTGGCCTAACTACGGCTACACTAGAAGAACAGTATTTGGTATCTGCGCTCTGCTG
AAGCCAGTTACCTTCGGAAAAAGAGTTGGTAGCTCTTGATCCGGCAAACAAACCACCGCTGGTAGCGGTG
GTTTTTTTGTTTGCAAGCAGCAGATTACGCGCAGAAAAAAAGGATCTCAAGAAGATCCTTTGATCTTTTC
TACGGGGTCTGACGCTCAGTGGAACGAAAACTCACGTTAAGGGATTTTGGTCATGAGATTATCAAAAAGG
ATCTTCACCTAGATCCTTTTAAATTAAAAATGAAGTTTTAAATCAATCTAAAGTATATATGAGTAAACTT
GGTCTGACAGTTACCAATGCTTAATCAGTGAGGCACCTATCTCAGCGATCTGTCTATTTCGTTCATCCAT
AGTTGCCTGACTCCCCGTCGTGTAGATAACTACGATACGGGAGGGCTTACCATCTGGCCCCAGTGCTGCA
ATGATACCGCGAGACCCACGCTCACCGGCTCCAGATTTATCAGCAATAAACCAGCCAGCCGGAAGGGCCG
AGCGCAGAAGTGGTCCTGCAACTTTATCCGCCTCCATCCAGTCTATTAATTGTTGCCGGGAAGCTAGAGT
AAGTAGTTCGCCAGTTAATAGTTTGCGCAACGTTGTTGCCATTGCTACAGGCATCGTGGTGTCACGCTCG
TCGTTTGGTATGGCTTCATTCAGCTCCGGTTCCCAACGATCAAGGCGAGTTACATGATCCCCCATGTTGT
GCAAAAAAGCGGTTAGCTCCTTCGGTCCTCCGATCGTTGTCAGAAGTAAGTTGGCCGCAGTGTTATCACT
CATGGTTATGGCAGCACTGCATAATTCTCTTACTGTCATGCCATCCGTAAGATGCTTTTCTGTGACTGGT
GAGTACTCAACCAAGTCATTCTGAGAATAGTGTATGCGGCGACCGAGTTGCTCTTGCCCGGCGTCAATAC
GGGATAATACCGCGCCACATAGCAGAACTTTAAAAGTGCTCATCATTGGAAAACGTTCTTCGGGGCGAAA
ACTCTCAAGGATCTTACCGCTGTTGAGATCCAGTTCGATGTAACCCACTCGTGCACCCAACTGATCTTCA
GCATCTTTTACTTTCACCAGCGTTTCTGGGTGAGCAAAAACAGGAAGGCAAAATGCCGCAAAAAAGGGAA
TAAGGGCGACACGGAAATGTTGAATACTCATACTCTTCCTTTTTCAATATTATTGAAGCATTTATCAGGG
TTATTGTCTCATGAGCGGATACATATTTGAATGTATTTAGAAAAATAAACAAATAGGGGTTCCGCGCACA
TTTCCCCGAAAAGTGCCACCTGACG
Features (pLannotate 1.2.2; 32 found; start..end, strand, type, name):
     30..82      -  misc_feature   bom (fragment): basis of mobility region from pBR322
    237..616     +  enhancer       CMV enhancer: human cytomegalovirus immediate early enhancer
    617..816     +  promoter       CMV promoter: human cytomegalovirus (CMV) immediate early promoter
    834..1014    +  LTR            5' LTR (truncated): truncated 5' long terminal repeat (LTR) from HIV-1
   1061..1186    +  misc_feature   HIV-1 Ψ: packaging signal of human immunodeficiency virus type 1
   1170..1533    +  CDS            HIV-1 gag (fragment): gag protein from human immunodeficiency virus 1; gag
   1679..1912    +  misc_feature   RRE: The Rev response element (RRE) of HIV-1 allows for Rev-dependent mRNA export from the nucleus to the cytoplasm.
   2289..2389    +  CDS            Rev (fragment): human immunodeficiency virus 1 (HIV-1) Rev protein; rev; enhances nuclear export of unspliced and incompletely spliced viral mRNAs
   2439..2556    +  misc_feature   cPPT/CTS: central polypurine tract and central termination sequence of HIV-1
   2619..2685    +  CDS            small t antigen (fragment): SV40 (simian virus 40) small t antigen
   2692..3870    +  promoter       EF-1α promoter: strong constitutive promoter for human elongation factor EF-1α
   3887..3905    +  promoter       T7 promoter: promoter for bacteriophage T7 RNA polymerase
   3954..4268    +  CDS            LMX1A (fragment): LMX1A_HUMAN - Experimental evidence at protein level: Swiss-Prot protein existence level 1. Acts as a transcriptional activator by binding to an A/T-rich sequence, the FLAT element, in the insulin gene promoter. Required for development of the roof plate and, in turn, for specification of dorsal cell fates in the CNS and developing vertebrae (By similarity). From Homo sapiens (Human).
   4335..5357    +  CDS            hph: KHYB_ECOLX - Experimental evidence at protein level: Swiss-Prot protein existence level 1. The aminoglycoside phosphotransferases achieve inactivation of their antibiotic substrates by phosphorylation. Only phosphorylates hygromycin and closely related compounds such as demethyl analogs and destomycin. From Escherichia coli.
   5441..5554    +  CDS            nef (fragment): NEF_HV1LA - Experimental evidence at protein level: Swiss-Prot protein existence level 1. Extracellular Nef protein targets CD4(+) T-lymphocytes for apoptosis by interacting with CXCR4 surface receptors. From Human immunodeficiency virus type 1 group M subtype B (isolate Lai) (HIV-1).
   5552..5585    +  protein_bind   loxP: Cre-mediated recombination occurs in the 8-bp core sequence (GCATACAT). Cre recombinase
   5610..5790    +  LTR            5' LTR (truncated): truncated 5' long terminal repeat (LTR) from HIV-1
   5822..6046    +  polyA_signal   bGH poly(A) signal: bovine growth hormone polyadenylation signal
   6050..6071    +  promoter       SV40 promoter (fragment): SV40 enhancer and early promoter
   6092..6520    +  rep_origin     f1 ori (sequence partly withheld): f1 bacteriophage origin of replication; arrow indicates direction of (+) strand synthesis
   6534..6863    +  promoter       SV40 promoter: SV40 enhancer and early promoter
   6911..6958    +  promoter       EM7 promoter: synthetic bacterial promoter&nbsp
   6977..7351    +  CDS            BleoR: antibiotic-binding protein; Sh ble from Streptoalloteichus hindustanus; confers resistance to bleomycin, phleomycin, and Zeocin™
   7361..7486    +  CDS            ble (fragment): BLE_KLEPN - Experimental evidence at protein level: Swiss-Prot protein existence level 1. Binding protein with a strong affinity to the bleomycin family of antibiotics. Binds to CL990; an antimitotic-antibiotic compound. From Klebsiella pneumoniae.
   7481..7602    +  polyA_signal   SV40 poly(A) signal: SV40 polyadenylation signal
   7675..7691    -  protein_bind   lac operator: The lac repressor binds to the lac operator to inhibit transcription in E. coli. This inhibition can be relieved by adding lactose or isopropyl-β-D-thiogalactopyranoside (IPTG). lac repressor encoded by lacI
   7699..7729    -  promoter       lac promoter: promoter for the E. coli lac operon
   7744..7765    -  protein_bind   CAP binding site: CAP binding activates transcription in the presence of cAMP. E. coli catabolite activator protein
   7778..7870    -  CDS            lacI (fragment): lac repressor; lacI; The lac repressor binds to the lac operator to inhibit transcription in E. coli. This inhibition can be relieved by adding lactose or isopropyl-β-D-thiogalactopyranoside (IPTG).
   8053..8641    -  rep_origin     ori: high-copy-number ColE1/pMB1/pBR322/pUC origin of replication
   8812..9672    -  CDS            AmpR: β-lactamase; bla; confers resistance to ampicillin, carbenicillin, and related antibiotics
   9673..9777    -  promoter       AmpR promoter: bla
