[The description below was written by a language model from this plasmid's Addgene catalogue record and pLannotate feature annotations shown in this document.]
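Description:
EF1a_LMX1A_P2A_Hygro_Barcode is a lentiviral transfer plasmid for expressing human LMX1A, a transcription factor, in mammalian cells. The backbone is not named in the record. In bacteria it is maintained through a high-copy ColE1/pUC-type origin with ampicillin resistance (AmpR), and an f1 origin is also present. The viral portion has an HIV-1-derived layout. A CMV enhancer/promoter is fused to a truncated 5' LTR to drive genomic RNA production in packaging cells. It is followed by the Ψ packaging signal with a partial gag sequence, the Rev response element for Rev-dependent nuclear export, and the cPPT/CTS. A truncated 3' LTR preceded by a loxP site, together with a bGH polyadenylation signal, closes the unit. Outside the LTRs sits an SV40 promoter/EM7-driven bleomycin/Zeocin resistance cassette, which would not be carried into the virus.

The payload is driven by the constitutive human EF-1α promoter. By name, LMX1A is joined through a P2A self-cleaving peptide to the hygromycin phosphotransferase gene (hph). A single transcript should therefore yield both the factor and the hygromycin marker used to select transduced cells. The P2A and the barcode are not annotated in the feature table; they are inferred from the construct name and stated purpose. The annotation detects only a roughly 300 bp LMX1A fragment, which matches the catalogued insert size. It is therefore unclear from the record whether a full-length coding sequence is present.

The barcode allows the overexpressed transcript to be identified in single-cell RNA-seq. The associated work used such vectors in pooled overexpression screens of cellular reprogramming with paired fitness and single-cell transcriptome readouts.
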