Addgene plasmid #120457: EF1a_LMX1A_P2A_Hygro_Barcode
Purpose: Barcoded lentiviral vector to express LMX1A in mammalian cells under control of EF1a promoter. Barcoded for transcript detection in single cell RNA-seq.
Depositing lab: Prashant Mali. Depositing organization: University of California, San Diego (UCSD). Publication: Mapping Cellular Reprogramming via Pooled Overexpression Screens with Paired Fitness and Single-Cell RNA-Sequencing Readout. Parekh U, Wu Y, Zhao D, Worlikar A, Shah N, Zhang K, Mali P. Cell Syst. 2018 Nov 12. pii: S2405-4712(18)30433-2. doi: 10.1016/j.cels.2018.10.008. PubMed 30448000.
Backbone
  Vector backbone: Unknown
  Backbone size w/o insert (bp): 9514
  Vector type: Lentiviral
  Selectable markers: Hygromycin
Growth in bacteria
  Bacterial resistance: Ampicillin, 100 μg/mL
  Growth temperature: 37°C
  Growth strain: Stbl3
  Copy number: High Copy
Gene/Insert
  Gene/Insert name: LMX1A
  Species: H. sapiens (human)
  Insert size (bp): 300
  Entrez Gene: LMX1A (a.k.a. DFNA7, LMX1, LMX1.1)
  Promoter: EF1a
  Cloning method: Gibson Cloning
  Sequencing primers: 5′ 5'-ttctcaagcctcagacagtgg-3'
Terms and licenses: Academic/Nonprofit Terms; Industry Terms: Not Available to Industry
Depositor comments: 5' cloning site: BamHI (not destroyed), 3' cloning site: BamHI (not destroyed).
How to cite: EF1a_LMX1A_P2A_Hygro_Barcode was a gift from Prashant Mali (Addgene plasmid # 120457 ; http://n2t.net/addgene:120457 ; RRID:Addgene_120457)
