>Addgene plasmid #120457 | EF1a_LMX1A_P2A_Hygro_Barcode | depositor partial sequence | sequence record 228739 | LMX1A gene
ATGGAAGGAATCATGAACCCCTACACGGCTCTGCCCACCCCACAGCAGCTCCTGGCCATCGAGCAGAGTG
TCTACAGCTCAGATCCCTTCCGACAGGGTCTCACCCCACCCCAGATGCCTGGAGACCACATGCACCCTTA
TGGTGCCGAGCCCCTTTTCCATGACCTGGATAGCGACGACACCTCCCTCAGTAACCTGGGTGACTGTTTC
CTAGCAACCTCAGAAGCTGGGCCTCTGCAGTCCAGAGTGGGAAACCCCATTGACCATCTGTACTCCATGC
AGAATTCTTACTTCACATCT
