>Addgene plasmid #120457 | EF1a_LMX1A_P2A_Hygro_Barcode | depositor partial sequence | sequence record 228740 | LMX1A barcode
TATAAGAATAAAGTTATTTT
